Addgene plasmid #169136: pET28a-Fgß-FIVAR-ELP-HIS-ybbR
Purpose: E. coli expression of FIVAR domain containing Fgß tag, ybbR tag and ELP linker. This construct was designed for AFM-SMFS measurements.
Depositing lab: Michael Nash. Depositing organization: University of Basel. Publication: Optimal Sacrificial Domains in Mechanical Polyproteins: S. epidermidis Adhesins Are Tuned for Work Dissipation. Liu H, Liu Z, Yang B, Lopez Morales J, Nash MA. JACS Au. 2022 May 18;2(6):1417-1427. doi: 10.1021/jacsau.2c00121. eCollection 2022 Jun 27. PubMed 35783175.
Backbone
  Vector backbone: pET28a
  Backbone size w/o insert (bp): 5222
  Total vector size (bp): 6116
  Vector type: Bacterial Expression
Growth in bacteria
  Bacterial resistance: Kanamycin, 50 μg/mL
  Growth temperature: 37°C
  Growth strain: DH5alpha
  Copy number: Low Copy
Gene/Insert
  Gene/Insert name: FIVAR (found in various architectures)
  Species: Clostridium perfringens
  Insert size (bp): 894
  Tag / fusion protein: Fgβ peptide (N terminal on insert); 3xELP linker (C terminal on insert); 6x Histag (C terminal on insert); ybbr tag (C terminal on insert)
  Cloning method: Gibson Cloning
  Sequencing primers: 5′ T7 promoter; 3′ T7 terminator
Resource information
  A portion of this plasmid was derived from a plasmid made by: This plasmid was derived from a pET28a vector encoding FIVAR (pET28a_ybbr-HIS-ddFLN4-8GS-FIVAR-Doc), which was a gift from Hermann Gaub and Lukas Milles at Ludwig-Maximilians-Universität Munich.
Terms and licenses: Academic/Nonprofit Terms; Industry Terms: Not Available to Industry
How to cite: pET28a-Fgß-FIVAR-ELP-HIS-ybbR was a gift from Michael Nash (Addgene plasmid # 169136 ; http://n2t.net/addgene:169136 ; RRID:Addgene_169136)
