[The description below was written by a language model from this plasmid's Addgene catalogue record and pLannotate feature annotations shown in this document.]
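Description:
pET28a-Fgß-FIVAR-ELP-HIS-ybbR is a bacterial expression plasmid built on the pET28a backbone for producing a tagged mechanical test protein in E. coli. It is maintained through a ColE1/pBR322-type origin accompanied by the rop gene and the bom region, consistent with the low copy number stated in the record, and it is selected with kanamycin through an aminoglycoside phosphotransferase gene. An f1 origin is also present. The short fragments annotated as tetracycline resistance, an AmpR promoter and a CAP binding site appear to be backbone remnants or homology hits rather than functional elements.

Expression is driven by a T7 promoter followed by a lac operator and the phage T7 gene 10 ribosome binding site, and it ends at a T7 terminator. The plasmid-borne lacI gene supplies repressor, so transcription is held off until induction with IPTG in a host providing T7 RNA polymerase. The roughly 0.9 kb insert encodes the FIVAR ("found in various architectures") domain from Clostridium perfringens, which the feature table detects as a fragment of the nagH gene. According to the catalogue fields, it carries an N-terminal Fgβ peptide and, at the C terminus, a 3xELP (elastin-like polypeptide) linker, a 6xHis tag for affinity purification and a ybbR tag. These tags are not individually annotated in the feature table, and the small "SET1" hit just before the terminator is probably a vector-derived homology match.

The construct was designed for atomic force microscopy single-molecule force spectroscopy. In such experiments a ybbR tag typically allows site-specific covalent anchoring, the ELP acts as a flexible spacer, and a peptide such as Fgβ serves as the pulling handle. It was derived from an earlier pET28a FIVAR polyprotein plasmid.
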