Features (pLannotate 1.2.2; 18 found; start..end, strand, type, name):
      8..436     +  rep_origin     f1 ori (sequence partly withheld): f1 bacteriophage origin of replication; arrow indicates direction of (+) strand synthesis
    489..546     +  promoter       AmpR promoter (fragment): bla
    555..1370    -  CDS            KanR: aminoglycoside phosphotransferase; aph(3')-Ia; confers resistance to kanamycin in bacteria or G418 (Geneticin®) in eukaryotes
   1492..2080    +  rep_origin     ori: high-copy-number ColE1/pMB1/pBR322/pUC origin of replication
   2266..2405    -  misc_feature   bom: basis of mobility region from pBR322
   2507..2698    -  CDS            rop: Rop protein, which maintains plasmids at low copy number; rop
   2715..3095    +  CDS            YPB1_ECOLX: Protein predicted: Swiss-Prot protein existence level 4. From Escherichia coli.
   3167..3458    -  CDS            TcR (fragment): tetracycline efflux protein; tet; confers resistance to tetracycline
   3473..3494    -  protein_bind   CAP binding site: CAP binding activates transcription in the presence of cAMP. E. coli catabolite activator protein
   3507..4589    -  CDS            lacI: lac repressor; lacI; The lac repressor binds to the lac operator to inhibit transcription in E. coli. This inhibition can be relieved by adding lactose or isopropyl-β-D-thiogalactopyranoside (IPTG).
   4590..4667    -  promoter       lacI promoter: lacI
   4675..4954    -  CDS            TcR (fragment): tetracycline efflux protein; tet; confers resistance to tetracycline
   4976..4994    +  promoter       T7 promoter: promoter for bacteriophage T7 RNA polymerase
   4995..5019    +  protein_bind   lac operator: The lac repressor binds to the lac operator to inhibit transcription in E. coli. This inhibition can be relieved by adding lactose or isopropyl-β-D-thiogalactopyranoside (IPTG). lac repressor encoded by lacI
   5034..5056    +  RBS            RBS: efficient ribosome binding site from bacteriophage T7 gene 10 (Olins and Rangwala, 1989)
   5136..5405    +  CDS            nagH (fragment): NAGH_CLOPE - Experimental evidence at protein level: Swiss-Prot protein existence level 1. Putative virulence factor which is likely to act on connective tissue during gas gangrene. From Clostridium perfringens (strain 13 / Type A).
   5979..6028    +  CDS            SET1 (fragment): solubility-enhancement tag derived from T7 phage gene 10B
   6036..6083    +  terminator     T7 terminator: transcription terminator for bacteriophage T7 RNA polymerase
>Addgene plasmid #169136 | pET28a-Fgß-FIVAR-ELP-HIS-ybbR | addgene full sequence | sequence record 361162 | Addgene NGS Result
GAATGGG
[124 nt withheld, positions 8-131]
C
[91 nt withheld, positions 133-223]
A
[49 nt withheld, positions 225-273]
CCTTTGACGTTGGAGTCCACGTTCTTT
[37 nt withheld, positions 301-337]
ACCCTATCTCGGTCTATTCTTTTGATTTATAAGGGATTTTGCCGATTTCGGCCTATTGGTTAAAAAATGA
GCTGATTTAACAAAAATTTAACGCGAATTTTAACAAAATATTAACGCTTACAATTTAGGTGGCACTTTTC
GGGGAAATGTGCGCGGAACCCCTATTTGTTTATTTTTCTAAATACATTCAAATATGTATCCGCTCATGAA
TTAATTCTTAGAAAAACTCATCGAGCATCAAATGAAACTGCAATTTATTCATATCAGGATTATCAATACC
ATATTTTTGAAAAAGCCGTTTCTGTAATGAAGGAGAAAACTCACCGAGGCAGTTCCATAGGATGGCAAGA
TCCTGGTATCGGTCTGCGATTCCGACTCGTCCAACATCAATACAACCTATTAATTTCCCCTCGTCAAAAA
TAAGGTTATCAAGTGAGAAATCACCATGAGTGACGACTGAATCCGGTGAGAATGGCAAAAGTTTATGCAT
TTCTTTCCAGACTTGTTCAACAGGCCAGCCATTACGCTCGTCATCAAAATCACTCGCATCAACCAAACCG
TTATTCATTCGTGATTGCGCCTGAGCGAGACGAAATACGCGATCGCTGTTAAAAGGACAATTACAAACAG
GAATCGAATGCAACCGGCGCAGGAACACTGCCAGCACATCAACAATATTTTCACCTGAATCAGGATATTC
TTCTAATACCTGGAATGCTGTTTTCCCGGGGATCGCAGTGGTGAGTAACCATGCATCATCAGGAGTACGG
ATAAAATGCTTGATGGTCGGAAGAGGCATAAATTCCGTCAGCCAGTTTAGTCTGACCATCTCATCTGTAA
CATCATTGGCAACGCTACCTTTGCCATGTTTCAGAAACAACTCTGGCGCATCGGGCTTCCCATACAATCG
ATAGATTGTCGCACCTGATTGCCCGACATTATCGCGAGCCCATTTATACCCATATAAATCAGCATCCATG
TTGGAATTTAATCGCGGCCTAGAGCAAGACGTTTCCCGTTGAATATGGCTCATAACACCCCTTGTATTAC
TGTTTATGTAAGCAGACAGTTTTATTGTTCATGACCAAAATCCCTTAACGTGAGTTTTCGTTCCACTGAG
CGTCAGACCCCGTAGAAAAGATCAAAGGATCTTCTTGAGATCCTTTTTTTCTGCGCGTAATCTGCTGCTT
GCAAACAAAAAAACCACCGCTACCAGCGGTGGTTTGTTTGCCGGATCAAGAGCTACCAACTCTTTTTCCG
AAGGTAACTGGCTTCAGCAGAGCGCAGATACCAAATACTGTCCTTCTAGTGTAGCCGTAGTTAGGCCACC
ACTTCAAGAACTCTGTAGCACCGCCTACATACCTCGCTCTGCTAATCCTGTTACCAGTGGCTGCTGCCAG
TGGCGATAAGTCGTGTCTTACCGGGTTGGACTCAAGACGATAGTTACCGGATAAGGCGCAGCGGTCGGGC
TGAACGGGGGGTTCGTGCACACAGCCCAGCTTGGAGCGAACGACCTACACCGAACTGAGATACCTACAGC
GTGAGCTATGAGAAAGCGCCACGCTTCCCGAAGGGAGAAAGGCGGACAGGTATCCGGTAAGCGGCAGGGT
CGGAACAGGAGAGCGCACGAGGGAGCTTCCAGGGGGAAACGCCTGGTATCTTTATAGTCCTGTCGGGTTT
CGCCACCTCTGACTTGAGCGTCGATTTTTGTGATGCTCGTCAGGGGGGCGGAGCCTATGGAAAAACGCCA
GCAACGCGGCCTTTTTACGGTTCCTGGCCTTTTGCTGGCCTTTTGCTCACATGTTCTTTCCTGCGTTATC
CCCTGATTCTGTGGATAACCGTATTACCGCCTTTGAGTGAGCTGATACCGCTCGCCGCAGCCGAACGACC
GAGCGCAGCGAGTCAGTGAGCGAGGAAGCGGAAGAGCGCCTGATGCGGTATTTTCTCCTTACGCATCTGT
GCGGTATTTCACACCGCAATGGTGCACTCTCAGTACAATCTGCTCTGATGCCGCATAGTTAAGCCAGTAT
ACACTCCGCTATCGCTACGTGACTGGGTCATGGCTGCGCCCCGACACCCGCCAACACCCGCTGACGCGCC
CTGACGGGCTTGTCTGCTCCCGGCATCCGCTTACAGACAAGCTGTGACCGTCTCCGGGAGCTGCATGTGT
CAGAGGTTTTCACCGTCATCACCGAAACGCGCGAGGCAGCTGCGGTAAAGCTCATCAGCGTGGTCGTGAA
GCGATTCACAGATGTCTGCCTGTTCATCCGCGTCCAGCTCGTTGAGTTTCTCCAGAAGCGTTAATGTCTG
GCTTCTGATAAAGCGGGCCATGTTAAGGGCGGTTTTTTCCTGTTTGGTCACTGATGCCTCCGTGTAAGGG
GGATTTCTGTTCATGGGGGTAATGATACCGATGAAACGAGAGAGGATGCTCACGATACGGGTTACTGATG
ATGAACATGCCCGGTTACTGGAACGTTGTGAGGGTAAACAACTGGCGGTATGGATGCGGCGGGACCAGAG
AAAAATCACTCAGGGTCAATGCCAGCGCTTCGTTAATACAGATGTAGGTGTTCCACAGGGTAGCCAGCAG
CATCCTGCGATGCAGATCCGGAACATAATGGTGCAGGGCGCTGACTTCCGCGTTTCCAGACTTTACGAAA
CACGGAAACCGAAGACCATTCATGTTGTTGCTCAGGTCGCAGACGTTTTGCAGCAGCAGTCGCTTCACGT
TCGCTCGCGTATCGGTGATTCATTCTGCTAACCAGTAAGGCAACCCCGCCAGCCTAGCCGGGTCCTCAAC
GACAGGAGCACGATCATGCGCACCCGTGGGGCCGCCATGCCGGCGATAATGGCCTGCTTCTCGCCGAAAC
GTTTGGTGGCGGGACCAGTGACGAAGGCTTGAGCGAGGGCGTGCAAGATTCCGAATACCGCAAGCGACAG
GCCGATCATCGTCGCGCTCCAGCGAAAGCGGTCCTCGCCGAAAATGACCCAGAGCGCTGCCGGCACCTGT
CCTACGAGTTGCATGATAAAGAAGACAGTCATAAGTGCGGCGACGATAGTCATGCCCCGCGCCCACCGGA
AGGAGCTGACTGGGTTGAAGGCTCTCAAGGGCATCGGTCGAGATCCCGGTGCCTAATGAGTGAGCTAACT
TACATTAATTGCGTTGCGCTCACTGCCCGCTTTCCAGTCGGGAAACCTGTCGTGCCAGCTGCATTAATGA
ATCGGCCAACGCGCGGGGAGAGGCGGTTTGCGTATTGGGCGCCAGGGTGGTTTTTCTTTTCACCAGTGAG
ACGGGCAACAGCTGATTGCCCTTCACCGCCTGGCCCTGAGAGAGTTGCAGCAAGCGGTCCACGCTGGTTT
GCCCCAGCAGGCGAAAATCCTGTTTGATGGTGGTTAACGGCGGGATATAACATGAGCTGTCTTCGGTATC
GTCGTATCCCACTACCGAGATATCCGCACCAACGCGCAGCCCGGACTCGGTAATGGCGCGCATTGCGCCC
AGCGCCATCTGATCGTTGGCAACCAGCATCGCAGTGGGAACGATGCCCTCATTCAGCATTTGCATGGTTT
GTTGAAAACCGGACATGGCACTCCAGTCGCCTTCCCGTTCCGCTATCGGCTGAATTTGATTGCGAGTGAG
ATATTTATGCCAGCCAGCCAGACGCAGACGCGCCGAGACAGAACTTAATGGGCCCGCTAACAGCGCGATT
TGCTGGTGACCCAATGCGACCAGATGCTCCACGCCCAGTCGCGTACCGTCTTCATGGGAGAAAATAATAC
TGTTGATGGGTGTCTGGTCAGAGACATCAAGAAATAACGCCGGAACATTAGTGCAGGCAGCTTCCACAGC
AATGGCATCCTGGTCATCCAGCGGATAGTTAATGATCAGCCCACTGACGCGTTGCGCGAGAAGATTGTGC
ACCGCCGCTTTACAGGCTTCGACGCCGCTTCGTTCTACCATCGACACCACCACGCTGGCACCCAGTTGAT
CGGCGCGAGATTTAATCGCCGCGACAATTTGCGACGGCGCGTGCAGGGCCAGACTGGAGGTGGCAACGCC
AATCAGCAACGACTGTTTGCCCGCCAGTTGTTGTGCCACGCGGTTGGGAATGTAATTCAGCTCCGCCATC
GCCGCTTCCACTTTTTCCCGCGTTTTCGCAGAAACGTGGCTGGCCTGGTTCACCACGCGGGAAACGGTCT
GATAAGAGACACCGGCATACTCTGCGACATCGTATAACGTTACTGGTTTCACATTCACCACCCTGAATTG
ACTCTCTTCCGGGCGCTATCATGCCATACCGCGAAAGGTTTTGCGCCATTCGATGGTGTCCGGGATCTCG
ACGCTCTCCCTTATGCGACTCCTGCATTAGGAAGCAGCCCAGTAGTAGGTTGAGGCCGTTGAGCACCGCC
GCCGCAAGGAATGGTGCATGCAAGGAGATGGCGCCCAACAGTCCCCCGGCCACGGGGCCTGCCACCATAC
CCACGCCGAAACAAGCGCTCATGAGCCCGAAGTGGCGAGCCCGATCTTCCCCATCGGTGATGTCGGCGAT
ATAGGCGCCAGCAACCGCACCTGTGGCGCCGGTGATGCCGGCCACGATGCGTCCGGCGTAGAGGATCGAG
ATCTCGATCCCGCGAAATTAATACGACTCACTATAGGGGAATTGTGAGCGGATAACAATTCCCCTGTAGA
AATAATTTTGTTTAACTTTAAGAAGGAGATATACATATGAATGAAGAAGGCTTTTTTAGCGCACGTGGTC
ATCGTCCGCTGGATGGCTCCGGTTCTGGTTCCGGCTCTGACAAGACGAACCTGGGTGAACTGATCAACCA
GGGCAAATCTCTGCTGGATGAATCTGTAGAAGGTTTCAACGTTGGTGAATACCACAAGGGTGCAAAAGAT
GGTCTGACTGTTGAAATCAACAAAGCGGAAGAAGTGTTCAACAAAGAAGACGCCACCGAAGAGGAGATCA
ACCTGGCAAAAGAGAGCCTGGAAGGTGCTATCGCTCGTTTCAACTCTCTGCTGATCGAAGAATCTACCGG
CTCCGGTTCTGGTTCCCACGGCGTGGGTGTTCCAGGTATGGGTGTGCCTGGTGTTGGTGTTCCTGGCGTT
GGCGTGCCAGGTGTGGGAGTACCAGGCGTAGGCGTTCCCGGTGTAGGCGTGCCTGGCGTCGGTGTACCCG
GTGTCGGAGTCCCTGGTGAAGGTGTGCCAGGCGAAGGTGTGCCGGGCGTGGGTGTTCCAGGTATGGGTGT
GCCTGGTGTTGGTGTTCCTGGCGTTGGCGTGCCAGGTGTGGGAGTACCAGGCGTAGGCGTTCCCGGTGTA
GGCGTGCCTGGCGTCGGTGTACCCGGTGTCGGAGTCCCTGGTGAAGGTGTGCCAGGCGAAGGTGTGCCGG
GCGTGGGTGTTCCAGGTATGGGTGTGCCTGGTGTTGGTGTTCCTGGCGTTGGCGTGCCAGGTGTGGGAGT
ACCAGGCGTAGGCGTTCCCGGTGTAGGCGTGCCTGGCGTCGGTGTACCCGGTGTCGGAGTCCCTGGTGAA
GGTGTGCCAGGCGAAGGTGTGCCGGGCTGGCGCGGTCATCATCATCACCATCATGGTAGCGACTCTCTGG
AATTCATCGCTTCTAAACTGGCTTAACTCGAGTAAGATCCGGCTGCTAACAAAGCCCGAAAGGAAGCTGA
GTTGGCTGCTGCCACCGCTGAGCAATAACTAGCATAACCCCTTGGGGCCTCTAAACGGGTCTTGAGGGGT
TTTTTGCTGAAAGGAGGAACTATATCCGGATTGGC
